Addgene plasmid #99754: pHI-Smed-NF-YB2
Purpose: Expresses S. meditearranea NF-YB2
Depositing lab: Phillip Newmark. Depositing organization: University of Illinois at Urbana-Champaign. Publication: NF-YB Regulates Spermatogonial Stem Cell Self-Renewal and Proliferation in the Planarian Schmidtea mediterranea. Iyer H, Collins JJ 3rd, Newmark PA. PLoS Genet. 2016 Jun 15;12(6):e1006109. doi: 10.1371/journal.pgen.1006109. eCollection 2016 Jun. PGENETICS-D-15-01162 PubMed 27304889.
Backbone
  Vector backbone: pJC53.2
  Vector type: Bacterial Expression
Growth in bacteria
  Bacterial resistance: Kanamycin, 50 μg/mL
  Growth temperature: 37°C
  Growth strain: DH5alpha
  Copy number: Unknown
Gene/Insert
  Gene/Insert name: NF-YB2
  Cloning method: Restriction Enzyme; 5′ cloning site unknown (unknown if destroyed); 3′ cloning site unknown (unknown if destroyed)
Terms and licenses: Academic/Nonprofit Terms; Industry Terms: Not Available to Industry
Depositor comments: Addgene Note: These plasmids were generated for in vitro transcription and may not be suitable for overexpression studies. The inserts were amplified from cDNA and may differ from NCBI reference sequences.
How to cite: pHI-Smed-NF-YB2 was a gift from Phillip Newmark (Addgene plasmid # 99754 ; http://n2t.net/addgene:99754 ; RRID:Addgene_99754)
