[The description below was written by a language model from this plasmid's Addgene catalogue record and pLannotate feature annotations shown in this document.]
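Description:
pHI-Smed-NF-YB2 is a small (about 3.7 kb) bacterial plasmid built on the pJC53.2 backbone that carries a cDNA-derived fragment of NF-YB2 from the planarian Schmidtea mediterranea. Although it is catalogued as a bacterial expression vector, the depositor comments state that it was made for in vitro transcription and may not suit overexpression. They also note that the insert was amplified from cDNA and may differ from reference sequences. It is propagated in E. coli through a high-copy ColE1/pUC-type origin, with kanamycin as the listed selection. The annotation shows a neo/nptII kanamycin resistance gene and also a β-lactamase (AmpR) gene, along with residual fragments of an M13 origin and the Tn5 transposase that appear to be backbone remnants.

The insert is detected by homology to yeast HAP3, the histone-fold subunit of the CCAAT-binding complex. This fits NF-YB2 being an NF-Y B-subunit homologue. It sits within a symmetrical array of phage promoters: T7 and SP6 promoters read into it from one side, and T3 and T7 promoters read in from the other, with T7 terminators bracketing the whole unit. SP6 or T3 polymerase can therefore produce single-stranded sense or antisense transcripts, such as riboprobes. The opposing T7 promoters allow both strands to be transcribed, which yields double-stranded RNA. The record does not spell out specific applications, and the cloning sites are unknown. The associated study concerns NF-YB function in planarian spermatogonial stem cells, so the design suggests use in making in situ hybridization probes and dsRNA for RNAi knockdown.
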