Features (pLannotate 1.2.2; 13 found; start..end, strand, type, name):
      1..48      -  terminator     T7 terminator: transcription terminator for bacteriophage T7 RNA polymerase
     62..80      +  promoter       T7 promoter: promoter for bacteriophage T7 RNA polymerase
     84..102     +  promoter       SP6 promoter: promoter for bacteriophage SP6 RNA polymerase
    134..475     +  CDS            HAP3 (fragment): HAP3_YEAST - Experimental evidence at protein level: Swiss-Prot protein existence level 1. Acts a component of the CCAT-binding factor, which is a transcriptional activator and binds to the upstream activation site (UAS2) of the CYC1 gene and other genes involved in mitochondrial electron transport and activates their expression. Recognizes the sequence 5'-CCAAT-3'. From Saccharomyces cerevisiae (strain ATCC 204508 / S288c) (Baker's yeast).
    582..600     -  promoter       T3 promoter: promoter for bacteriophage T3 RNA polymerase
    604..622     -  promoter       T7 promoter: promoter for bacteriophage T7 RNA polymerase
    636..683     +  terminator     T7 terminator: transcription terminator for bacteriophage T7 RNA polymerase
    690..756     +  rep_origin     M13 ori (fragment): M13 bacteriophage origin of replication; arrow indicates direction of (+) strand synthesis
    759..1058    +  CDS            tnpA (fragment): TN5P_ECOLX - Also known as tnp. Experimental evidence at protein level: Swiss-Prot protein existence level 1. Mediates transposition of transposon Tn5 by a 'cut and paste' mechanism. First, the monomeric transposase binds the 19 bp inverted DNA repeats flanking the transposon. Then, dimerization of the DNA- bound transposase creates a synaptic DNA complex. After nicking of the first DNA strand, excision of the transposon proceeds through a series of intermediates. The transposase then mediates the insertion of the transposon at a new site by strand transfer. The activity of the wild- type tran
   1090..1881    +  CDS            neo: KKA2_KLEPN - Also known as kan, nptII. Experimental evidence at protein level: Swiss-Prot protein existence level 1. Resistance to kanamycin, neomycin, paromomycin, ribostamycin, butirosin and gentamicin B. From Klebsiella pneumoniae.
   1885..1901    +  promoter       AmpR promoter (fragment): bla
   1902..2762    +  CDS            AmpR: β-lactamase; bla; confers resistance to ampicillin, carbenicillin, and related antibiotics
   2933..3521    +  rep_origin     ori: high-copy-number ColE1/pMB1/pBR322/pUC origin of replication
>Addgene plasmid #99754 | pHI-Smed-NF-YB2 | addgene full sequence | sequence record 193908 | Addgene NGS Result
CAAAAAACCCCTCAAGACCCGTTTAGAGGCCCCAAGGGGTTATGCTAGGCGCGCCGGATCCTAATACGAC
TCACTATAGGGAGATTTAGGTGACACTATAGAAGTGACCTACCAAGTCCAGCAAGGTGATGGCGAATATA
CTCAAGAATTTGAGCAACTTTCGCCACTTCGTGAACAAGATAGATTTTTGCCTATTGCAAATGTATCCAA
AATAATGAAAAAAGCAGTACCAACAAATGGAAAAATATCGAAAGAAGCAAAAGAAATAGTACAAGAATGT
GTTAGCGAATATATTAGCTTCATTACTAGCGAAGCCGCTGAAAAATGTCAGCAAGAAAAACGGAAGACGA
TAAATGGGGAAGACCTGTTATGGGCCATGGCAAATTTAGGATTTGAACAGAGTGTAGAACCACTTAGATT
GTTTTTAACTAAGTATCGTGAGGCTAATAAATTGGATTCATCGATTATGGACGACAGCATTGAAATGGGA
AGACACATGGACAACAATATGGGAAATGTTGAAAATACAATTTATCTGAGGGATAATATTGAGTATGTTC
AGAGTGAAGCCGGTAGGTCTCCCTTTAGTGAGGGTTAATTCTCCCTATAGTGAGTCGTATTAGGATCCGG
CGCGCCTAGCATAACCCCTTGGGGCCTCTAAACGGGTCTTGAGGGGTTTTTTGACGCGTCGATTTCGGCC
TATTGGTTAAAAAATGAGCTGATTTAACAAAAATTTAACGCGAATTTTAACAAAATTCAGGGCGCAAGGG
CTGCTAAAGGAAGCGGAACACGTAGAAAGCCAGTCCGCAGAAACGGTGCTGACCCCGGATGAATGTCAGC
TACTGGGCTATCTGGACAAGGGAAAACGCAAGCGCAAAGAGAAAGCAGGTAGCTTGCAGTGGGCTTACAT
GGCGATAGCTAGACTGGGCGGTTTTATGGACAGCAAGCGAACCGGAATTGCCAGCTGGGGCGCCCTCTGG
TAAGGTTGGGAAGCCCTGCAAAGTAAACTGGATGGCTTTCTTGCCGCCAATGATCTGATGGCGCAGGGGA
TCAAGATCTGATCAAGAGACAGGATGAGGATCGTTTCGCATGATTGAACAAGATGGATTGCACGCAGGTT
CTCCGGCCGCTTGGGTGGAGAGGCTATTCGGCTATGACTGGGCACAACAGACAATCGGCTGCTCTGATGC
CGCCGTGTTCCGGCTGTCAGCGCAGGGGCGCCCGGTTCTTTTTGTCAAGACCGACCTGTCCGGTGCCCTG
AATGAACTGCAGGACGAGGCAGCGCGGCTATCGTGGCTGGCCACGACGGGCGTTCCTTGCGCAGCTGTGC
TCGACGTTGTCACTGAAGCGGGAAGGGACTGGCTGCTATTGGGCGAAGTGCCGGGGCAGGATCTCCTGTC
ATCCCACCTTGCTCCTGCCGAGAAAGTATCCATCATGGCTGATGCAATGCGGCGGCTGCATACGCTTGAT
CCGGCTACCTGCCCATTCGACCACCAAGCGAAACATCGCATCGAGCGAGCACGTACTCGGATGGAAGCCG
GTCTTGTCGATCAGGATGATCTGGACGAAGAGCATCAGGGGCTCGCGCCAGCCGAACTGTTCGCCAGGCT
CAAGGCGCGCATGCCCGACGGCGAGGATCTCGTCGTGACCCATGGCGATGCCTGCTTGCCGAATATCATG
GTGGAAAATGGCCGCTTTTCTGGATTCATCGACTGTGGCCGGCTGGGTGTGGCGGACCGCTATCAGGACA
TAGCGTTGGCTACCCGTGATATTGCTGAAGAGCTTGGCGGCGAATGGGCTGACCGCTTCCTCGTGCTTTA
CGGTATCGCCGCTCCCGATTCGCAGCGCATCGCCTTCTATCGCCTTCTTGACGAGTTCTTCTGAATTGAA
AAAGGAAGAGTATGAGTATTCAACATTTCCGTGTCGCCCTTATTCCCTTTTTTGCGGCATTTTGCCTTCC
TGTTTTTGCTCACCCAGAAACGCTGGTGAAAGTAAAAGATGCTGAAGATCAGTTGGGTGCACGAGTGGGT
TACATCGAACTGGATCTCAACAGCGGTAAGATCCTTGAGAGTTTTCGCCCCGAAGAACGTTTTCCAATGA
TGAGCACTTTTAAAGTTCTGCTATGTGGCGCGGTATTATCCCGTATTGACGCCGGGCAAGAGCAACTCGG
TCGCCGCATACACTATTCTCAGAATGACTTGGTTGAGTACTCACCAGTCACAGAAAAGCATCTTACGGAT
GGCATGACAGTAAGAGAATTATGCAGTGCTGCCATAACCATGAGTGATAACACTGCGGCCAACTTACTTC
TGACAACGATCGGAGGACCGAAGGAGCTAACCGCTTTTTTGCACAACATGGGGGATCATGTAACTCGCCT
TGATCGTTGGGAACCGGAGCTGAATGAAGCCATACCAAACGACGAGCGTGACACCACGATGCCTGTAGCA
ATGGCAACAACGTTGCGCAAACTATTAACTGGCGAACTACTTACTCTAGCTTCCCGGCAACAATTAATAG
ACTGGATGGAGGCGGATAAAGTTGCAGGACCACTTCTGCGCTCGGCCCTTCCGGCTGGCTGGTTTATTGC
TGATAAATCTGGAGCCGGTGAGCGTGGGTCTCGCGGTATCATTGCAGCACTGGGGCCAGATGGTAAGCCC
TCCCGTATCGTAGTTATCTACACGACGGGGAGCCAGGCAACTATGGATGAACGAAATAGACAGATCGCTG
AGATAGGTGCCTCACTGATTAAGCATTGGTAACTGTCAGACCAAGTTTACTCATATATACTTTAGATTGA
TTTAAAACTTCATTTTTAATTTAAAAGGATCTAGGTGAAGATCCTTTTTGATAATCTCATGACCAAAATC
CCTTAACGTGAGTTTTCGTTCCACTGAGCGTCAGACCCCGTAGAAAAGATCAAAGGATCTTCTTGAGATC
CTTTTTTTCTGCGCGTAATCTGCTGCTTGCAAACAAAAAAACCACCGCTACCAGCGGTGGTTTGTTTGCC
GGATCAAGAGCTACCAACTCTTTTTCCGAAGGTAACTGGCTTCAGCAGAGCGCAGATACCAAATACTGTT
CTTCTAGTGTAGCCGTAGTTAGGCCACCACTTCAAGAACTCTGTAGCACCGCCTACATACCTCGCTCTGC
TAATCCTGTTACCAGTGGCTGCTGCCAGTGGCGATAAGTCGTGTCTTACCGGGTTGGACTCAAGACGATA
GTTACCGGATAAGGCGCAGCGGTCGGGCTGAACGGGGGGTTCGTGCACACAGCCCAGCTTGGAGCGAACG
ACCTACACCGAACTGAGATACCTACAGCGTGAGCTATGAGAAAGCGCCACGCTTCCCGAAGGGAGAAAGG
CGGACAGGTATCCGGTAAGCGGCAGGGTCGGAACAGGAGAGCGCACGAGGGAGCTTCCAGGGGGAAACGC
CTGGTATCTTTATAGTCCTGTCGGGTTTCGCCACCTCTGACTTGAGCGTCGATTTTTGTGATGCTCGTCA
GGGGGGCGGAGCCTATGGAAAAACGCCAGCAACGCGGCCTTTTTACGGTTCCTGGCCTTTTGCTGGCCTT
TTGCTCACATGTTCTTTCCTGCGTTATCCCCTGATTCTGTGGATAACCGTATTACCGCCTTTGAGTGAGC
TGATACCGCTCGCCGCAGCCGAACGACCGAGCGCAGCGAGTCAGTGAGCGAGGAAGCACGCGT
